>Addgene plasmid #144994 | TFORF3518 | depositor full sequence | sequence record 287096 | Full Sequence
TTAATGTAGTCTTATGCAATACTCTTGTAGTCTTGCAACATGGTAACGATGAGTTAGCAACATGCCTTAC
AAGGAGAGAAAAAGCACCGTGCATGCCGATTGGTGGAAGTAAGGTGGTACGATCGTGCCTTATTAGGAAG
GCAACAGACGGGTCTGACATGGATTGGACGAACCACTGAATTGCCGCATTGCAGAGATATTGTATTTAAG
TGCCTAGCTCGATACATAAACGGGTCTCTCTGGTTAGACCAGATCTGAGCCTGGGAGCTCTCTGGCTAAC
TAGGGAACCCACTGCTTAAGCCTCAATAAAGCTTGCCTTGAGTGCTTCAAGTAGTGTGTGCCCGTCTGTT
GTGTGACTCTGGTAACTAGAGATCCCTCAGACCCTTTTAGTCAGTGTGGAAAATCTCTAGCAGTGGCGCC
CGAACAGGGACTTGAAAGCGAAAGGGAAACCAGAGGAGCTCTCTCGACGCAGGACTCGGCTTGCTGAAGC
GCGCACGGCAAGAGGCGAGGGGCGGCGACTGGTGAGTACGCCAAAAATTTTGACTAGCGGAGGCTAGAAG
GAGAGAGATGGGTGCGAGAGCGTCAGTATTAAGCGGGGGAGAATTAGATCGCGATGGGAAAAAATTCGGT
TAAGGCCAGGGGGAAAGAAAAAATATAAATTAAAACATATAGTATGGGCAAGCAGGGAGCTAGAACGATT
CGCAGTTAATCCTGGCCTGTTAGAAACATCAGAAGGCTGTAGACAAATACTGGGACAGCTACAACCATCC
CTTCAGACAGGATCAGAAGAACTTAGATCATTATATAATACAGTAGCAACCCTCTATTGTGTGCATCAAA
GGATAGAGATAAAAGACACCAAGGAAGCTTTAGACAAGATAGAGGAAGAGCAAAACAAAAGTAAGACCAC
CGCACAGCAAGCGGCCGCTGATCTTCAGACCTGGAGGAGGAGATATGAGGGACAATTGGAGAAGTGAATT
ATATAAATATAAAGTAGTAAAAATTGAACCATTAGGAGTAGCACCCACCAAGGCAAAGAGAAGAGTGGTG
CAGAGAGAAAAAAGAGCAGTGGGAATAGGAGCTTTGTTCCTTGGGTTCTTGGGAGCAGCAGGAAGCACTA
TGGGCGCAGCGTCAATGACGCTGACGGTACAGGCCAGACAATTATTGTCTGGTATAGTGCAGCAGCAGAA
CAATTTGCTGAGGGCTATTGAGGCGCAACAGCATCTGTTGCAACTCACAGTCTGGGGCATCAAGCAGCTC
CAGGCAAGAATCCTGGCTGTGGAAAGATACCTAAAGGATCAACAGCTCCTGGGGATTTGGGGTTGCTCTG
GAAAACTCATTTGCACCACTGCTGTGCCTTGGAATGCTAGTTGGAGTAATAAATCTCTGGAACAGATTTG
GAATCACACGACCTGGATGGAGTGGGACAGAGAAATTAACAATTACACAAGCTTAATACACTCCTTAATT
GAAGAATCGCAAAACCAGCAAGAAAAGAATGAACAAGAATTATTGGAATTAGATAAATGGGCAAGTTTGT
GGAATTGGTTTAACATAACAAATTGGCTGTGGTATATAAAATTATTCATAATGATAGTAGGAGGCTTGGT
AGGTTTAAGAATAGTTTTTGCTGTACTTTCTATAGTGAATAGAGTTAGGCAGGGATATTCACCATTATCG
TTTCAGACCCACCTCCCAACCCCGAGGGGACCCATGCATTGCATCTCAATTAGTCAGCAACCAGGTGTGG
AAAGTCCCCAGGCTCCCCAGCAGGCAGAAGTATGCAAAGCATGCGTCTCAATTAGTCAGCAACCATAGTC
CCGCCCCTAACTCCGCCCATCCCGCCCCTAACTCCGCCCAGTTCCGCCCATTCTCCGCCCCATGGCTGAC
TAATTTTTTTTATTTATGCAGAGGCCGAGGCCGCCTCGGCCTCTGAGCTATTCCAGAAGTAGTGAGGAGG
CTTTTTTGGAGGCCTAGGCTTTTGCAAAAAGCTTTCTAGAGGTACCACCGGAGCTTACCATGACCGAGTA
CAAGCCCACGGTGCGCCTCGCCACCCGCGACGACGTCCCCAGGGCCGTACGCACCCTCGCCGCCGCGTTC
GCCGACTACCCCGCCACGCGCCACACCGTCGATCCGGACCGCCACATCGAGCGGGTCACCGAGCTGCAAG
AACTCTTCCTCACGCGCGTCGGGCTCGACATCGGCAAGGTGTGGGTCGCGGACGACGGCGCCGCCGTGGC
GGTCTGGACCACGCCGGAGAGCGTCGAAGCGGGGGCGGTGTTCGCCGAGATCGGCCCGCGCATGGCCGAG
TTGAGCGGTTCCCGGCTGGCCGCGCAGCAACAGATGGAAGGCCTCCTGGCGCCGCACCGGCCCAAGGAGC
CCGCGTGGTTCCTGGCCACCGTCGGCGTCTCGCCCGACCACCAGGGCAAGGGTCTGGGCAGCGCCGTCGT
GCTCCCCGGAGTGGAGGCGGCCGAGCGCGCCGGGGTGCCCGCCTTCCTGGAGACCTCCGCGCCCCGCAAC
CTCCCCTTCTACGAGCGGCTCGGCTTCACCGTCACCGCCGACGTCGAGGTGCCCGAAGGACCGCGCACCT
GGTGCATGACCCGCAAGCCCGGTGCCAGTTAACGAATTCTAGATCTTGAGACAAATGGCAGTATTCATCC
ACAATTTTAAAAGAAAAGGGGGGATTGGGGGGTACAGTGCAGGGGAAAGAATAGTAGACATAATAGCAAC
AGACATACAAACTAAAGAATTACAAAAACAAATTACAAAAATTCAAAATTTTCGGGTTTATTACAGGGAC
AGCAGAGATCCACTTTGGCGCCGGCTCGAGGCCTGCAGGTGCAAAGATGGATAAAGTTTTAAACAGAGAG
GAATCTTTGCAGCTAATGGACCTTCTAGGTCTTGAAAGGAGTGGGAATTGGCTCCGGTGCCCGTCAGTGG
GCAGAGCGCACATCGCCCACAGTCCCCGAGAAGTTGGGGGGAGGGGTCGGCAATTGAACCGGTGCCTAGA
GAAGGTGGCGCGGGGTAAACTGGGAAAGTGATGTCGTGTACTGGCTCCGCCTTTTTCCCGAGGGTGGGGG
AGAACCGTATATAAGTGCAGTAGTCGCCGTGAACGTTCTTTTTCGCAACGGGTTTGCCGCCAGAACACAG
GTAAGTGCCGTGTGTGGTTCCCGCGGGCCTGGCCTCTTTACGGGTTATGGCCCTTGCGTGCCTTGAATTA
CTTCCACCTGGCTGCAGTACGTGATTCTTGATCCCGAGCTTCGGGTTGGAAGTGGGTGGGAGAGTTCGAG
GCCTTGCGCTTAAGGAGCCCCTTCGCCTCGTGCTTGAGTTGAGGCCTGGCCTGGGCGCTGGGGCCGCCGC
GTGCGAATCTGGTGGCACCTTCGCGCCTGTCTCGCTGCTTTCGATAAGTCTCTAGCCATTTAAAATTTTT
GATGACCTGCTGCGACGCTTTTTTTCTGGCAAGATAGTCTTGTAAATGCGGGCCAAGATCTGCACACTGG
TATTTCGGTTTTTGGGGCCGCGGGCGGCGACGGGGCCCGTGCGTCCCAGCGCACATGTTCGGCGAGGCGG
GGCCTGCGAGCGCGGCCACCGAGAATCGGACGGGGGTAGTCTCAAGCTGGCCGGCCTGCTCTGGTGCCTG
GCCTCGCGCCGCCGTGTATCGCCCCGCCCTGGGCGGCAAGGCTGGCCCGGTCGGCACCAGTTGCGTGAGC
GGAAAGATGGCCGCTTCCCGGCCCTGCTGCAGGGAGCTCAAAATGGAGGACGCGGCGCTCGGGAGAGCGG
GCGGGTGAGTCACCCACACAAAGGAAAAGGGCCTTTCCGTCCTCAGCCGTCGCTTCATGTGACTCCACGG
AGTACCGGGCGCCGTCCAGGCACCTCGATTAGTTCTCGAGCTTTTGGAGTACGTCGTCTTTAGGTTGGGG
GGAGGGGTTTTATGCGATGGAGTTTCCCCACACTGAGTGGGTGGAGACTGAAGTTAGGCCAGCTTGGCAC
TTGATGTAATTCTCCTTGGAATTTGCCCTTTTTGAGTTTGGATCTTGGTTCATTCTCAAGCCTCAGACAG
TGGTTCAAAGTTTTTTTCTTCCATTTCAGGTGTCGTGAGGCTAGCATCGATTGATCAACAAGTTTGTACA
AAAAAGTTGGCACCATGATGCTGAGTCCGGACCAAGCAGCAGATTCGGACCATCCCAGCTCGGCGCACTC
GGATCCGGAGTCCCTGGGCGGCACGGACACCAAGGTGCTCGGCAGCGTGTCGGACCTGGAGCCGGTGGAG
GAGGCCGAGGGCGACGGCAAGGGCGGCAGCCGAGCCGCGCTCTACCCGCACCCGCAGCAGCTGAGCCGCG
AGGAGAAGCGCCGCCGCCGGCGCGCCACGGCCAAGTACCGCTCGGCCCACGCCACCCGCGAGCGCATCCG
CGTGGAAGCCTTCAACTTGGCCTTCGCCGAGCTCCGCAAATTGCTGCCCACGCTGCCCCCGGACAAGAAG
CTCTCCAAGATCGAGATCCTGCGCCTGGCCATCTGCTACATCTCCTATCTCAACCACGTCCTGGACGTGT
TGCCAACTTTCTTGTACAAAGTGGTTGATATCGGTAAGCCTATCCCTAACCCTCTCCTCGGTCTCGATTC
TACGTAGTAATGAACTAGTCCGTAACTTGAAAGTATTTCGATTTCTTGGCTTTATATATCTTGTGGAAAG
GACGATCCATCAACGTTTCGGACATTGGTACGCGTTAAGTCGACAATCAACCTCTGGATTACAAAATTTG
TGAAAGATTGACTGGTATTCTTAACTATGTTGCTCCTTTTACGCTATGTGGATACGCTGCTTTAATGCCT
TTGTATCATGCTATTGCTTCCCGTATGGCTTTCATTTTCTCCTCCTTGTATAAATCCTGGTTGCTGTCTC
TTTATGAGGAGTTGTGGCCCGTTGTCAGGCAACGTGGCGTGGTGTGCACTGTGTTTGCTGACGCAACCCC
CACTGGTTGGGGCATTGCCACCACCTGTCAGCTCCTTTCCGGGACTTTCGCTTTCCCCCTCCCTATTGCC
ACGGCGGAACTCATCGCCGCCTGCCTTGCCCGCTGCTGGACAGGGGCTCGGCTGTTGGGCACTGACAATT
CCGTGGTGTTGTCGGGGAAATCATCGTCCTTTCCTTGGCTGCTCGCCTGTGTTGCCACCTGGATTCTGCG
CGGGACGTCCTTCTGCTACGTCCCTTCGGCCCTCAATCCAGCGGACCTTCCTTCCCGCGGCCTGCTGCCG
GCTCTGCGGCCTCTTCCGCGTCTTCGCCTTCGCCCTCAGACGAGTCGGATCTCCCTTTGGGCCGCCTCCC
CGCGTCGACTTTAAGACCAATGACTTACAAGGCAGCTGTAGATCTTAGCCACTTTTTAAAAGAAAAGGGG
GGACTGGAAGGGCTAATTCACTCCCAACGAAGACAAGATCTGCTTTTTGCTTGTACTGGGTCTCTCTGGT
TAGACCAGATCTGAGCCTGGGAGCTCTCTGGCTAACTAGGGAACCCACTGCTTAAGCCTCAATAAAGCTT
GCCTTGAGTGCTTCAAGTAGTGTGTGCCCGTCTGTTGTGTGACTCTGGTAACTAGAGATCCCTCAGACCC
TTTTAGTCAGTGTGGAAAATCTCTAGCAGTACGTATAGTAGTTCATGTCATCTTATTATTCAGTATTTAT
AACTTGCAAAGAAATGAATATCAGAGAGTGAGAGGAACTTGTTTATTGCAGCTTATAATGGTTACAAATA
AAGCAATAGCATCACAAATTTCACAAATAAAGCATTTTTTTCACTGCATTCTAGTTGTGGTTTGTCCAAA
CTCATCAATGTATCTTATCATGTCTGGCTCTAGCTATCCCGCCCCTAACTCCGCCCATCCCGCCCCTAAC
TCCGCCCAGTTCCGCCCATTCTCCGCCCCATGGCTGACTAATTTTTTTTATTTATGCAGAGGCCGAGGCC
GCCTCGGCCTCTGAGCTATTCCAGAAGTAGTGAGGAGGCTTTTTTGGAGGCCTAGGGACGTACCCAATTC
GCCCTATAGTGAGTCGTATTACGCGCGCTCACTGGCCGTCGTTTTACAACGTCGTGACTGGGAAAACCCT
GGCGTTACCCAACTTAATCGCCTTGCAGCACATCCCCCTTTCGCCAGCTGGCGTAATAGCGAAGAGGCCC
GCACCGATCGCCCTTCCCAACAGTTGCGCAGCCTGAATGGCGAATGGG
[124 nt withheld, positions 6209-6332]
C
[91 nt withheld, positions 6334-6424]
A
[49 nt withheld, positions 6426-6474]
CCTTTGACGTTGGAGTCCACGTTCTTT
[37 nt withheld, positions 6502-6538]
ACCCTATCTCGGTCTATTCTTTTGATTTATAAGGGATTTTGCCGATTTCGGCCTATTGGTTAAAAAATGA
GCTGATTTAACAAAAATTTAACGCGAATTTTAACAAAATATTAACGCTTACAATTTAGGTGGCACTTTTC
GGGGAAATGTGCGCGGAACCCCTATTTGTTTATTTTTCTAAATACATTCAAATATGTATCCGCTCATGAG
ACAATAACCCTGATAAATGCTTCAATAATATTGAAAAAGGAAGAGTATGAGTATTCAACATTTCCGTGTC
GCCCTTATTCCCTTTTTTGCGGCATTTTGCCTTCCTGTTTTTGCTCACCCAGAAACGCTGGTGAAAGTAA
AAGATGCTGAAGATCAGTTGGGTGCACGAGTGGGTTACATCGAACTGGATCTCAACAGCGGTAAGATCCT
TGAGAGTTTTCGCCCCGAAGAACGTTTTCCAATGATGAGCACTTTTAAAGTTCTGCTATGTGGCGCGGTA
TTATCCCGTATTGACGCCGGGCAAGAGCAACTCGGTCGCCGCATACACTATTCTCAGAATGACTTGGTTG
AGTACTCACCAGTCACAGAAAAGCATCTTACGGATGGCATGACAGTAAGAGAATTATGCAGTGCTGCCAT
AACCATGAGTGATAACACTGCGGCCAACTTACTTCTGACAACGATCGGAGGACCGAAGGAGCTAACCGCT
TTTTTGCACAACATGGGGGATCATGTAACTCGCCTTGATCGTTGGGAACCGGAGCTGAATGAAGCCATAC
CAAACGACGAGCGTGACACCACGATGCCTGTAGCAATGGCAACAACGTTGCGCAAACTATTAACTGGCGA
ACTACTTACTCTAGCTTCCCGGCAACAATTAATAGACTGGATGGAGGCGGATAAAGTTGCAGGACCACTT
CTGCGCTCGGCCCTTCCGGCTGGCTGGTTTATTGCTGATAAATCTGGAGCCGGTGAGCGTGGGTCTCGCG
GTATCATTGCAGCACTGGGGCCAGATGGTAAGCCCTCCCGTATCGTAGTTATCTACACGACGGGGAGTCA
GGCAACTATGGATGAACGAAATAGACAGATCGCTGAGATAGGTGCCTCACTGATTAAGCATTGGTAACTG
TCAGACCAAGTTTACTCATATATACTTTAGATTGATTTAAAACTTCATTTTTAATTTAAAAGGATCTAGG
TGAAGATCCTTTTTGATAATCTCATGACCAAAATCCCTTAACGTGAGTTTTCGTTCCACTGAGCGTCAGA
CCCCGTAGAAAAGATCAAAGGATCTTCTTGAGATCCTTTTTTTCTGCGCGTAATCTGCTGCTTGCAAACA
AAAAAACCACCGCTACCAGCGGTGGTTTGTTTGCCGGATCAAGAGCTACCAACTCTTTTTCCGAAGGTAA
CTGGCTTCAGCAGAGCGCAGATACCAAATACTGTTCTTCTAGTGTAGCCGTAGTTAGGCCACCACTTCAA
GAACTCTGTAGCACCGCCTACATACCTCGCTCTGCTAATCCTGTTACCAGTGGCTGCTGCCAGTGGCGAT
AAGTCGTGTCTTACCGGGTTGGACTCAAGACGATAGTTACCGGATAAGGCGCAGCGGTCGGGCTGAACGG
GGGGTTCGTGCACACAGCCCAGCTTGGAGCGAACGACCTACACCGAACTGAGATACCTACAGCGTGAGCT
ATGAGAAAGCGCCACGCTTCCCGAAGGGAGAAAGGCGGACAGGTATCCGGTAAGCGGCAGGGTCGGAACA
GGAGAGCGCACGAGGGAGCTTCCAGGGGGAAACGCCTGGTATCTTTATAGTCCTGTCGGGTTTCGCCACC
TCTGACTTGAGCGTCGATTTTTGTGATGCTCGTCAGGGGGGCGGAGCCTATGGAAAAACGCCAGCAACGC
GGCCTTTTTACGGTTCCTGGCCTTTTGCTGGCCTTTTGCTCACATGTTCTTTCCTGCGTTATCCCCTGAT
TCTGTGGATAACCGTATTACCGCCTTTGAGTGAGCTGATACCGCTCGCCGCAGCCGAACGACCGAGCGCA
GCGAGTCAGTGAGCGAGGAAGCGGAAGAGCGCCCAATACGCAAACCGCCTCTCCCCGCGCGTTGGCCGAT
TCATTAATGCAGCTGGCACGACAGGTTTCCCGACTGGAAAGCGGGCAGTGAGCGCAACGCAATTAATGTG
AGTTAGCTCACTCATTAGGCACCCCAGGCTTTACACTTTATGCTTCCGGCTCGTATGTTGTGTGGAATTG
TGAGCGGATAACAATTTCACACAGGAAACAGCTATGACCATGATTACGCCAAGCGCGCAATTAACCCTCA
CTAAAGGGAACAAAAGCTGGAGCTGCAAGC
Features (pLannotate 1.2.2; 34 found; start..end, strand, type, name):
      5..231     +  promoter       RSV promoter: Rous sarcoma virus enhancer/promoter
    232..412     +  LTR            5' LTR (truncated): truncated 5' long terminal repeat (LTR) from HIV-1
    459..584     +  misc_feature   HIV-1 Ψ: packaging signal of human immunodeficiency virus type 1
    568..931     +  CDS            HIV-1 gag (fragment): gag protein from human immunodeficiency virus 1; gag
   1077..1310    +  misc_feature   RRE: The Rev response element (RRE) of HIV-1 allows for Rev-dependent mRNA export from the nucleus to the cytoplasm.
   1687..1713    +  CDS            Rev (fragment): human immunodeficiency virus 1 (HIV-1) Rev protein; rev; enhances nuclear export of unspliced and incompletely spliced viral mRNAs
   1720..1743    +  promoter       SV40 promoter (fragment): SV40 early promoter
   1744..1815    +  promoter       SV40 promoter (fragment): SV40 enhancer and early promoter
   1839..1974    +  rep_origin     SV40 ori: SV40 origin of replication
   2020..2616    +  CDS            PuroR (fragment): puromycin N-acetyltransferase; pac from Streptomyces; confers resistance to puromycin
   2665..2782    +  misc_feature   cPPT/CTS: central polypurine tract and central termination sequence of HIV-1
   2847..2913    +  CDS            small t antigen (fragment): SV40 (simian virus 40) small t antigen
   2920..4098    +  promoter       EF-1α promoter: strong constitutive promoter for human elongation factor EF-1α
   4119..4136    +  protein_bind   attB1 (fragment): mutant version of attB; core recombination site for the Gateway® BP reaction BP Clonase™
   4145..4549    +  CDS            NHLH2: HEN2_HUMAN - Also known as BHLHA34, HEN2, KIAA0490. Experimental evidence at protein level: Swiss-Prot protein existence level 1. Transcription factor which binds the E box motif 5'- CA[TC][AG]TG-3'. Involved in regulating energy expenditure, body mass, voluntary physical activity, mating behavior and reproductive longevity, acting through the hypothalamic-pituitary-gonadal axis. Acts as a transcriptional activator of target genes, including NDN and PCSK1. May act centrally to regulate function of both white and brown adipose tissue. Together with NHLH1, required to maintain migration and surv
   4557..4574    -  protein_bind   attB2 (fragment): mutant version of attB; core recombination site for the Gateway® BP reaction BP Clonase™
   4583..4624    +  CDS            V5 tag: epitope tag from simian virus 5
   4640..4693    +  promoter       U6 promoter (fragment): RNA polymerase III promoter for human U6 snRNA
   4735..5323    +  misc_feature   WPRE: woodchuck hepatitis virus posttranscriptional regulatory element
   5374..5393    +  misc_feature   cPPT/CTS (fragment): central polypurine tract and central termination sequence of HIV-1
   5395..5628    +  LTR            3' LTR (ΔU3): self-inactivating 3' long terminal repeat (LTR) from HIV-1
   5706..5827    +  polyA_signal   SV40 poly(A) signal: SV40 polyadenylation signal
   5867..6002    +  rep_origin     SV40 ori: SV40 origin of replication
   6023..6041    -  promoter       T7 promoter: promoter for bacteriophage T7 RNA polymerase
   6049..6204    +  CDS            lacZα (fragment): LacZα fragment of β-galactosidase; lacZ fragment
   6209..6637    +  rep_origin     f1 ori (sequence partly withheld): f1 bacteriophage origin of replication; arrow indicates direction of (+) strand synthesis
   6690..6794    +  promoter       AmpR promoter: bla
   6795..7655    +  CDS            AmpR: β-lactamase; bla; confers resistance to ampicillin, carbenicillin, and related antibiotics
   7826..8414    +  rep_origin     ori: high-copy-number ColE1/pMB1/pBR322/pUC origin of replication
   8597..8689    +  CDS            lacI (fragment): lac repressor; lacI; The lac repressor binds to the lac operator to inhibit transcription in E. coli. This inhibition can be relieved by adding lactose or isopropyl-β-D-thiogalactopyranoside (IPTG).
   8702..8723    +  protein_bind   CAP binding site: CAP binding activates transcription in the presence of cAMP. E. coli catabolite activator protein
   8738..8768    +  promoter       lac promoter: promoter for the E. coli lac operon
   8776..8792    +  protein_bind   lac operator: The lac repressor binds to the lac operator to inhibit transcription in E. coli. This inhibition can be relieved by adding lactose or isopropyl-β-D-thiogalactopyranoside (IPTG). lac repressor encoded by lacI
   8837..8855    +  promoter       T3 promoter: promoter for bacteriophage T3 RNA polymerase
