[The description below was written by a language model from this plasmid's Addgene catalogue record and pLannotate feature annotations shown in this document.]
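Description:
TFORF3518 is a lentiviral mammalian expression plasmid built on the pLX_TRC317 backbone for overexpressing the human transcription factor NHLH2 (also known as HEN2, NSCL2 or bHLHa34), a basic helix-loop-helix protein that binds E-box motifs. It belongs to a barcoded transcription factor ORF collection in which each construct carries a unique 24-bp barcode, so that individual factors can be identified in pooled overexpression screens. The barcode is not annotated as a separate feature in the table. In bacteria the plasmid is maintained through a high-copy ColE1/pUC-type origin and ampicillin resistance (AmpR). An f1 origin and lac/T7/T3 cloning-vector remnants are also present. The depositor notes that the plasmid can recombine, as is common for LTR-containing vectors.

The viral cassette follows a third-generation, self-inactivating design. An RSV promoter drives a truncated HIV-1 5' LTR, followed by the Ψ packaging signal with a gag fragment, the RRE for Rev-dependent RNA export, a cPPT/CTS element, and a ΔU3 3' LTR with a downstream SV40 polyadenylation signal. Within this unit, an SV40 early promoter/origin region sits upstream of the puromycin N-acetyltransferase gene, allowing selection of transduced cells. The EF-1α promoter drives the NHLH2 ORF, which was inserted by Gateway cloning and is flanked by attB1 and attB2 sites. The ORF is followed by a C-terminal V5 epitope tag for detection. A WPRE downstream enhances transcript expression. The annotated NHLH2 coding region is shorter than the listed insert size, which presumably counts flanking sequence as well. The 8,878-nt depositor sequence matches the sum of the stated backbone and insert sizes.
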