Addgene plasmid #144994: TFORF3518
Purpose: Lentiviral vector for overexpressing transcription factor ORFs with unique 24-bp barcodes. Barcodes facilitate identification of transcription factors in pooled screens.
Depositing lab: Feng Zhang. Depositing organization: Broad Institute. Publication: A transcription factor atlas of directed differentiation. Joung J, Ma S, Tay T, Geiger-Schuller KR, Kirchgatterer PC, Verdine VK, Guo B, Arias-Garcia MA, Allen WE, Singh A, Kuksenko O, Abudayyeh OO, Gootenberg JS, Fu Z, Macrae RK, Buenrostro JD, Regev A, Zhang F. Cell. 2023 Jan 5;186(1):209-229.e26. doi: 10.1016/j.cell.2022.11.026. PubMed 36608654.
Backbone
  Vector backbone: pLX_TRC317
  Backbone manufacturer: Broad Institute Genetic Perturbation Platform
  Backbone size w/o insert (bp): 8264
  Vector type: Mammalian Expression, Lentiviral
  Selectable markers: Puromycin
Growth in bacteria
  Bacterial resistance: Ampicillin, 100 μg/mL
  Growth temperature: 37°C
  Growth strain: NEB Stable
  Copy number: High Copy
Gene/Insert
  Gene/Insert name: NHLH2
  Species: H. sapiens (human)
  Insert size (bp): 614
  Entrez Gene: NHLH2 (a.k.a. HEN2, NSCL2, bHLHa34)
  Promoter: EF1a
  Tag / fusion protein: V5 (C terminal on insert)
  Cloning method: Gateway Cloning
  Sequencing primers: 5′ GGGTGGAGACTGAAGTTAGGCCAG; 3′ CACATAGCGTAAAAGGAGCAACATAG
Resource information
  A portion of this plasmid was derived from a plasmid made by: Broad Institute Genetic Perturbation Platform
Terms and licenses: Academic/Nonprofit Terms; Industry Terms: Not Available to Industry
Depositor comments: NM_001111061.1 Please test multiple small colonies in case of plasmid recombination. To make this collection available in a timely manner, a portion of this collection was not fully sequenced by Addgene. If an Addgene verified full plasmid sequence is not available, please contact us prior to placing an order to request the full sequence.
How to cite: TFORF3518 was a gift from Feng Zhang (Addgene plasmid # 144994 ; http://n2t.net/addgene:144994 ; RRID:Addgene_144994)
