>Addgene plasmid #144994 | TFORF3518 | depositor partial sequence | sequence record 287097 | Insert
ATCGATTGATCAACAAGTTTGTACAAAAAAGTTGGCACCATGATGCTGAGTCCGGACCAAGCAGCAGATT
CGGACCATCCCAGCTCGGCGCACTCGGATCCGGAGTCCCTGGGCGGCACGGACACCAAGGTGCTCGGCAG
CGTGTCGGACCTGGAGCCGGTGGAGGAGGCCGAGGGCGACGGCAAGGGCGGCAGCCGAGCCGCGCTCTAC
CCGCACCCGCAGCAGCTGAGCCGCGAGGAGAAGCGCCGCCGCCGGCGCGCCACGGCCAAGTACCGCTCGG
CCCACGCCACCCGCGAGCGCATCCGCGTGGAAGCCTTCAACTTGGCCTTCGCCGAGCTCCGCAAATTGCT
GCCCACGCTGCCCCCGGACAAGAAGCTCTCCAAGATCGAGATCCTGCGCCTGGCCATCTGCTACATCTCC
TATCTCAACCACGTCCTGGACGTGTTGCCAACTTTCTTGTACAAAGTGGTTGATATCGGTAAGCCTATCC
CTAACCCTCTCCTCGGTCTCGATTCTACGTAGTAATGAACTAGTCCGTAACTTGAAAGTATTTCGATTTC
TTGGCTTTATATATCTTGTGGAAAGGACGATCCATCAACGTTTCGGACATTGGT
