>Addgene plasmid #144994 | TFORF3518 | depositor partial sequence | sequence record 287098 | Barcode
TCCATCAACGTTTCGGACATTGGT
