>Addgene plasmid #144994 | TFORF3518 | addgene partial sequence | sequence record 319940 | WPRE-R 5'-CATAGCGTAAAAGGAGCAACA-3'
TTTTGTAATCCAGAGGTTGATTGTCGACTTAACGCGTACCAATGTCCGAAACGTTGATGGATCGTCCTTT
CCACAAGATATATAAAGCCAAGAAATCGAAATACTTTCAAGTTACGGACTAGTTCATTACTACGTAGAAT
CGAGACCGAGGAGAGGGTTAGGGATAGGCTTACCGATATCAACCACTTTGTACAAGAAAGTTGGCAACAC
GTCCAGGACGTGGTTGAGATAGGAGATGTAGCAGATGGCCAGGCGCAGGATCTCGATCTTGGAGAGCTTC
TTGTCCGGGGGCAGCGTGGGCAGCAATTTGCGGAGCTCGGCGAAGGCCAAGTTGAAGGCTTCCACGCGGA
TGCGCTCGCGGGTGGCGTGGGCCGAGCGGTACTTGGCCGTGGCGCGCCGGCGGCGGCGCTTCTCCTCGCG
GCTCAGCTGCTGCGGGTGCGGGTAGAGCGCGGCTCGGCTGCCGCCCTTGCCGTCGCCCTCGGCCTCCTCC
ACCGGCTCCAGGTCCGACACGCTGCCGAGCACCTTGGTGTCCGTGCCGCCCAGGGACTCCGGATCCGAGT
GCGCCGAGCTGGGATGGTCCGAATCTGCTGCTTGGTCCGGACTCAGCATCATGGTGCCTACTTTTTTGTA
CAAACTTGTTGATCAATCGATGCTAGCCTCACGACACCTGAAATGGAAGAAAAAAACTTTGAACCACTGT
CT
